Addgene plasmid #114932: AT2G16250 K9_pECIA14
Purpose: Prey vector AT2G16250 K9_pECIA14 should be used with bait vector AT2G16250 K9_pECIA2.
Depositing lab: Youssef Belkhadir. Depositing organization: Gregor Mendel Institute of Molecular Plant Biology. Publication: An extracellular network of Arabidopsis leucine-rich repeat receptor kinases. Smakowska-Luzan E, Mott GA, Parys K, Stegmann M, Howton TC, Layeghifard M, Neuhold J, Lehner A, Kong J, Grunwald K, Weinberger N, Satbhai SB, Mayer D, Busch W, Madalinski M, Stolt-Bergner P, Provart NJ, Mukhtar MS, Zipfel C, Desveaux D, Guttman DS, Belkhadir Y. Nature. 2018 Jan 18;553(7688):342-346. doi: 10.1038/nature25184. Epub 2018 Jan 10. PubMed 29320478.
Backbone
  Vector backbone: pECIA14
  Backbone manufacturer: Chris Garcia (Addgene plasmid # 47051)
  Vector type: Insect Expression
Growth in bacteria
  Bacterial resistance: Ampicillin, 100 μg/mL
  Growth temperature: 37°C
  Growth strain: DH5alpha
  Copy number: High Copy
Gene/Insert
  Gene/Insert name: AT2G16250
  Species: A. thaliana (mustard weed)
  Entrez Gene: AT2G16250 (a.k.a. AT2G16250, F16F14.25, F16F14_25)
  Promoter: Metallothionein (Copper-Inducible)
  Cloning method: Ligation Independent Cloning
Terms and licenses: Academic/Nonprofit Terms; Industry Terms: Not Available to Industry
Depositor comments: Plasmid for secreted expression in Drosophila cell culture by induction via CuSO4. Insert is an extracellular domain of indicated LRR-RK, C-terminally tagged with Pentameric rat COMP helix, Alkaline Phosphatase (human, placental), Flag, and hexahistidine tags. Insert Protein Sequence: SRFSEKLILLNLRSSLGLRGTDWPIKGDPCVDWRGIQCENGSIIGINISGFRRTRIGKLNPQFSVDPLRNLTRLSYFNASGLALPGTIPEWFGVSLLALEVLDLSSCSVNGVVPFTLGNLTSLRTLNLSQNSLTSLVPSSLGQLLNLSQLDLSRNSFTGVLPQSFSSLKNLLTLDVSSNYLTGPIPPGLGALSKLIHLNFSSNSFSSPIPSELGDLVNLVDFDLSINSLSGSVPQELRKLSKLQLMAIGDNLLSGTLPVDLFSAESQLQTLVLRENGFSGSLPDVCWSLPKLRILDIAKNNFTGLLPYSSYDSDQIAEMVDISSNTFYGELTPILRRFRIMDLSGNYFEGKLPDYVTGENVSVTSNCLRNERRQKPSAICAAFYKSRGLDFDDFGRPNLTQPTSKNASSGIS
How to cite: AT2G16250 K9_pECIA14 was a gift from Youssef Belkhadir (Addgene plasmid # 114932 ; http://n2t.net/addgene:114932 ; RRID:Addgene_114932)
