[The description below was written by a language model from this plasmid's Addgene catalogue record and pLannotate feature annotations shown in this document.]
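Description:
AT2G16250 K9_pECIA14 is an insect-cell expression plasmid built on the pECIA14 backbone and designed for secreted protein production in Drosophila cell culture. It is the "prey" member of a matched pair and is meant to be used together with the corresponding bait construct, AT2G16250 K9_pECIA2, in extracellular protein–protein interaction assays. It comes from a study that mapped the interaction network among the ectodomains of Arabidopsis leucine-rich repeat receptor kinases. In bacteria the 6.5 kb plasmid is maintained at high copy through a ColE1/pUC-type origin and selected with ampicillin via the β-lactamase gene. The remaining annotated lac, lacZα, rop and bom pieces are short fragments left over from the cloning-vector backbone. No selectable marker for insect cells is annotated.

The expression cassette is driven by the Drosophila metallothionein promoter, which is induced with copper sulfate. Downstream, a Drosophila BiP signal sequence directs the product into the secretory pathway. It is followed in frame by the extracellular domain of the A. thaliana LRR receptor kinase AT2G16250, which was inserted by ligation-independent cloning. The ectodomain is fused at its C-terminus to the pentamerising coiled-coil helix of rat COMP, human placental alkaline phosphatase, a FLAG epitope and a hexahistidine tag. The His tag is stated by the depositor but not picked up in the feature table. An SV40 polyadenylation signal is annotated downstream of the cassette, though on the opposite strand. Pentamerisation through COMP raises the avidity of the prey so that weak, transient ectodomain interactions can be detected. The alkaline phosphatase provides an enzymatic readout of prey binding to captured bait, and the FLAG and His tags allow detection or purification.
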