Features (pLannotate 1.2.2; 19 found; start..end, strand, type, name):
     23..449     +  promoter       MT promoter: Drosophila metallothionein promoter
    467..520     +  sig_peptide    BiP signal sequence: Drosophila BiP signal sequence
    521..1756    +  CDS            Y2165_ARATH (fragment): Experimental evidence at protein level: Swiss-Prot protein existence level 1. From Arabidopsis thaliana (Mouse-ear cress).
   1793..1972    +  CDS            Comp (fragment): COMP_RAT - Experimental evidence at protein level: Swiss-Prot protein existence level 1. May play a role in the structural integrity of cartilage via its interaction with other extracellular matrix proteins such as the collagens and fibronectin. Can mediate the interaction of chondrocytes with the cartilage extracellular matrix through interaction with cell surface integrin receptors. Could play a role in the pathogenesis of osteoarthritis. Potent suppressor of apoptosis in both primary chondrocytes and transformed cells. Suppresses apoptosis by blocking the activation of caspase-3 and by indu
   1960..3412    +  CDS            SEAP (fragment): secreted alkaline phosphatase from human placenta The natural enzyme has a C-terminal transmembrane sequence that is replaced by a GPI anchor.
   3449..3478    +  CDS            2xFLAG (fragment): two tandem FLAG® epitope tags
   3584..3718    -  polyA_signal   SV40 poly(A) signal: SV40 polyadenylation signal
   3741..3825    -  CDS            large T antigen (fragment): large T antigen from SV40 (simian virus 40)
   3825..3849    +  misc_feature   MCS (fragment): pUC18/19 multiple cloning site
   3886..3902    -  protein_bind   lac operator: The lac repressor binds to the lac operator to inhibit transcription in E. coli. This inhibition can be relieved by adding lactose or isopropyl-β-D-thiogalactopyranoside (IPTG). lac repressor encoded by lacI
   3910..3940    -  promoter       lac promoter: promoter for the E. coli lac operon
   3955..3976    -  protein_bind   CAP binding site: CAP binding activates transcription in the presence of cAMP. E. coli catabolite activator protein
   3989..4081    -  CDS            lacI (fragment): lac repressor; lacI; The lac repressor binds to the lac operator to inhibit transcription in E. coli. This inhibition can be relieved by adding lactose or isopropyl-β-D-thiogalactopyranoside (IPTG).
   4264..4852    -  rep_origin     ori: high-copy-number ColE1/pMB1/pBR322/pUC origin of replication
   5023..5883    -  CDS            AmpR: β-lactamase; bla; confers resistance to ampicillin, carbenicillin, and related antibiotics
   5884..5988    -  promoter       AmpR promoter: bla
   6083..6118    +  CDS            rop (fragment): Rop protein, which maintains plasmids at low copy number; rop
   6220..6319    +  misc_feature   bom (fragment): basis of mobility region from pBR322
   6325..21      -  CDS            lacZα (fragment) (across the origin): LacZα fragment of β-galactosidase; lacZ fragment
>Addgene plasmid #114932 | AT2G16250 K9_pECIA14 | addgene full sequence | sequence record 276514 | Addgene NGS Result
GTAAAACGACGGCCAGTGAATTAATTCGTTGCAGGACAGGATGTGGTGCCCGATGTGACTAGCTCTTTGC
TGCAGGCCGTCCTATCCTCTGGTTCCGATAAGAGACCCAGAACTCCGGCCCCCCACCGCCCACCGCCACC
CCCATACATATGTGGTACGCAAGTAAGAGTGCCTGCGCATGCCCCATGTGCCCCACCAAGAGCTTTGCAT
CCCATACAAGTCCCCAAAGTGGAGAACCGAACCAATTCTTCGCGGGCAGAACAAAAGCTTCTGCACACGT
CTCCACTCGAATTTGGAGCCGGCCGGCGTGTGCAAAAGAGGTGAATCGAACGAAAGACCCGTGTGTAAAG
CCGCGTTTCCAAAATGTATAAAACCGAGAGCATCTGGCCAATGTGCATCAGTTGTGGTCAGCAGCAAAAT
CAAGTGAATCATCTCAGTGCAACTAAAGGGGGGATCCGATCTCAATATGAAGTTATGCATATTACTGGCC
GTCGTGGCCTTTGTTGGCCTCTCGCTCGGGAGTCGATTCAGTGAGAAACTCATTTTGCTTAATCTCAGGT
CTTCTTTAGGGTTAAGAGGAACAGATTGGCCAATTAAAGGTGACCCTTGTGTTGATTGGAGAGGTATACA
ATGTGAGAATGGTAGTATCATTGGGATCAATATCTCTGGGTTTAGGAGAACAAGAATTGGTAAGCTAAAC
CCACAATTCTCTGTTGATCCTCTTCGTAATCTAACTCGTTTGTCGTATTTTAACGCGTCCGGGTTAGCGT
TACCGGGGACTATACCTGAGTGGTTTGGTGTTAGTTTGTTGGCATTGGAAGTATTGGATCTTAGTTCGTG
TTCTGTTAACGGTGTTGTTCCTTTTACTCTTGGTAATCTCACTAGTTTAAGAACTTTGAATCTGTCTCAG
AACAGTCTTACTAGTTTAGTTCCTAGCAGTTTAGGACAGTTGTTGAATCTATCACAGCTTGATCTCTCTA
GGAACTCATTCACTGGTGTTCTTCCTCAATCTTTTAGCTCTCTGAAGAATCTGTTGACTCTTGATGTTTC
TTCCAATTACCTTACTGGACCTATCCCTCCTGGTTTAGGAGCGTTATCAAAGCTTATCCATCTGAACTTT
TCAAGCAATAGTTTCTCGTCTCCGATTCCTTCAGAGCTTGGTGATCTTGTCAATCTGGTTGACTTTGATC
TCAGCATCAATTCATTGTCTGGTTCAGTTCCTCAGGAGCTAAGAAAGTTAAGTAAGTTGCAGCTAATGGC
GATTGGCGATAACCTTTTGAGTGGTACTTTACCAGTAGATTTGTTTAGTGCTGAGAGCCAACTGCAAACT
TTAGTTTTGAGGGAAAATGGTTTCTCTGGTAGTCTACCTGATGTGTGCTGGTCGTTGCCAAAATTGCGGA
TTCTTGACATTGCTAAGAACAACTTCACAGGACTGCTGCCATATTCTAGTTATGATTCAGACCAGATAGC
TGAAATGGTTGATATCTCTTCGAACACATTCTATGGAGAGCTCACACCGATTCTTAGACGGTTCAGGATA
ATGGACCTCTCTGGTAATTATTTCGAAGGTAAGCTTCCTGATTATGTGACCGGGGAAAATGTGTCTGTTA
CAAGCAATTGCCTTCGAAATGAGAGGAGACAGAAGCCGTCAGCAATATGTGCAGCATTCTATAAGTCTAG
AGGATTAGATTTTGATGATTTCGGACGTCCTAATTTGACACAACCGACATCGAAAAATGCTTCTTCAGGG
ATAAGCCTGGAGGTGCTGTTCCAGGGACCAAGCGGCAATCCCGGCGGCGATCTGGCCCCCCAGATGCTGC
GCGAGCTGCAGGAGACCAATGCCGCCCTGCAGGACGTGCGCGAGCTGCTGCGCCACCGCGTGAAGGAGAT
CACCTTCCTGAAGAACACCGTGATGGAGTGCGACGCCTGCGGCATGCAGCCCTCTAGAGGCTCCGGCTCC
ATCATCCCAGTTGAGGAGGAGAACCCGGACTTCTGGAACCGCGAGGCAGCCGAGGCCCTGGGTGCCGCCA
AGAAGCTGCAGCCTGCACAGACAGCCGCCAAGAACCTCATCATCTTCCTGGGCGATGGGATGGGGGTGTC
TACGGTGACAGCTGCCAGGATCCTAAAAGGGCAGAAGAAGGACAAACTGGGGCCTGAGATACCCCTGGCC
ATGGACCGCTTCCCATATGTGGCTCTGTCCAAGACATACAATGTAGACAAACATGTGCCAGACAGTGGAG
CCACAGCCACGGCCTACCTGTGCGGGGTCAAGGGCAACTTCCAGACCATTGGCTTGAGTGCAGCCGCCCG
CTTTAACCAGTGCAACACGACACGCGGCAACGAGGTCATCTCCGTGATGAATCGGGCCAAGAAAGCAGGG
AAGTCAGTGGGAGTGGTAACCACCACACGAGTGCAGCACGCCTCGCCAGCCGGCACCTACGCCCACACGG
TGAACCGCAACTGGTACTCGGACGCCGACGTGCCTGCCTCGGCCCGCCAGGAGGGGTGCCAGGACATCGC
TACGCAGCTCATCTCCAACATGGACATTGACGTGATCCTAGGTGGAGGCCGAAAGTACATGTTTCGCATG
GGAACCCCAGACCCTGAGTACCCAGATGACTACAGCCAAGGTGGGACCAGGCTGGACGGGAAGAATCTGG
TGCAGGAATGGCTGGCGAAGCGCCAGGGTGCCCGGTATGTGTGGAACCGCACTGAGCTCATGCAGGCTTC
CCTGGACCCGTCTGTGACCCATCTCATGGGTCTCTTTGAGCCTGGAGACATGAAATACGAGATCCACCGA
GACTCCACACTGGACCCCTCCCTGATGGAGATGACAGAGGCTGCCCTGCGCCTGCTGAGCAGGAACCCCC
GCGGCTTCTTCCTCTTCGTGGAGGGTGGTCGCATCGACCATGGTCATCATGAAAGCAGGGCTTACCGGGC
ACTGACTGAGACGATCATGTTCGACGACGCCATTGAGAGGGCGGGCCAGCTCACCAGCGAGGAGGACACG
CTGAGCCTCGTCACTGCCGACCACTCCCACGTCTTCTCCTTCGGAGGCTACCCCCTGCGAGGGAGCTCCA
TCTTCGGGCTGGCCCCTGGCAAGGCCCGGGACAGGAAGGCCTACACGGTCCTCCTATACGGAAACGGTCC
AGGCTATGTGCTCAAGGACGGCGCCCGGCCGGATGTTACCGAGAGCGAGAGCGGGAGCCCCGAGTATCGG
CAGCAGTCAGCAGTGCCCCTGGACGAAGAGACCCACGCAGGCGAGGACGTGGCGGTGTTCGCGCGCGGCC
CGCAGGCGCACCTGGTTCACGGCGTGCAGGAGCAGACCTTCATAGCGCACGTCATGGCCTTCGCCGCCTG
CCTGGAGCCCTACACCGCCTGCGACCTGGCGCCCCCCGCCGGCACCACCGACGCCGCGCACCCGGGTTCT
AGAGGAAGCACCTCCGGCGATAACGATTACAAGGATGATGATGATAAGGCCAGCGGCACCGGTCATCATC
ACCATCACCATTGAGTTTAAACCCGCTGATCAGCCTCGACTGTGCCTTCTAAGGCCTGAGCTCGCTGATC
AGCCTCGATCGAGGATCCAGACATGATAAGATACATTGATGAGTTTGGACAAACCACAACTAGAATGCAG
TGAAAAAAATGCTTTATTTGTGAAATTTGTGATGCTATTGCTTTATTTGTAACCATTATAAGCTGCAATA
AACAAGTTAACAACAACAATTGCATTCATTTTATGTTTCAGGTTCAGGGGGAGGTGTGGGAGGTTTTTTA
AAGCAAGTAAAACCTCTACAAATGTGGTATGGCTGATTATGATCAGTCGACCTGCAGGCATGCAAGCTTG
GCGTAATCATGGTCATAGCTGTTTCCTGTGTGAAATTGTTATCCGCTCACAATTCCACACAACATACGAG
CCGGAAGCATAAAGTGTAAAGCCTGGGGTGCCTAATGAGTGAGCTAACTCACATTAATTGCGTTGCGCTC
ACTGCCCGCTTTCCAGTCGGGAAACCTGTCGTGCCAGCTGCATTAATGAATCGGCCAACGCGCGGGGAGA
GGCGGTTTGCGTATTGGGCGCTCTTCCGCTTCCTCGCTCACTGACTCGCTGCGCTCGGTCGTTCGGCTGC
GGCGAGCGGTATCAGCTCACTCAAAGGCGGTAATACGGTTATCCACAGAATCAGGGGATAACGCAGGAAA
GAACATGTGAGCAAAAGGCCAGCAAAAGGCCAGGAACCGTAAAAAGGCCGCGTTGCTGGCGTTTTTCCAT
AGGCTCCGCCCCCCTGACGAGCATCACAAAAATCGACGCTCAAGTCAGAGGTGGCGAAACCCGACAGGAC
TATAAAGATACCAGGCGTTTCCCCCTGGAAGCTCCCTCGTGCGCTCTCCTGTTCCGACCCTGCCGCTTAC
CGGATACCTGTCCGCCTTTCTCCCTTCGGGAAGCGTGGCGCTTTCTCATAGCTCACGCTGTAGGTATCTC
AGTTCGGTGTAGGTCGTTCGCTCCAAGCTGGGCTGTGTGCACGAACCCCCCGTTCAGCCCGACCGCTGCG
CCTTATCCGGTAACTATCGTCTTGAGTCCAACCCGGTAAGACACGACTTATCGCCACTGGCAGCAGCCAC
TGGTAACAGGATTAGCAGAGCGAGGTATGTAGGCGGTGCTACAGAGTTCTTGAAGTGGTGGCCTAACTAC
GGCTACACTAGAAGAACAGTATTTGGTATCTGCGCTCTGCTGAAGCCAGTTACCTTCGGAAAAAGAGTTG
GTAGCTCTTGATCCGGCAAACAAACCACCGCTGGTAGCGGTGGTTTTTTTGTTTGCAAGCAGCAGATTAC
GCGCAGAAAAAAAGGATCTCAAGAAGATCCTTTGATCTTTTCTACGGGGTCTGACGCTCAGTGGAACGAA
AACTCACGTTAAGGGATTTTGGTCATGAGATTATCAAAAAGGATCTTCACCTAGATCCTTTTAAATTAAA
AATGAAGTTTTAAATCAATCTAAAGTATATATGAGTAAACTTGGTCTGACAGTTACCAATGCTTAATCAG
TGAGGCACCTATCTCAGCGATCTGTCTATTTCGTTCATCCATAGTTGCCTGACTCCCCGTCGTGTAGATA
ACTACGATACGGGAGGGCTTACCATCTGGCCCCAGTGCTGCAATGATACCGCGAGACCCACGCTCACCGG
CTCCAGATTTATCAGCAATAAACCAGCCAGCCGGAAGGGCCGAGCGCAGAAGTGGTCCTGCAACTTTATC
CGCCTCCATCCAGTCTATTAATTGTTGCCGGGAAGCTAGAGTAAGTAGTTCGCCAGTTAATAGTTTGCGC
AACGTTGTTGCCATTGCTACAGGCATCGTGGTGTCACGCTCGTCGTTTGGTATGGCTTCATTCAGCTCCG
GTTCCCAACGATCAAGGCGAGTTACATGATCCCCCATGTTGTGCAAAAAAGCGGTTAGCTCCTTCGGTCC
TCCGATCGTTGTCAGAAGTAAGTTGGCCGCAGTGTTATCACTCATGGTTATGGCAGCACTGCATAATTCT
CTTACTGTCATGCCATCCGTAAGATGCTTTTCTGTGACTGGTGAGTACTCAACCAAGTCATTCTGAGAAT
AGTGTATGCGGCGACCGAGTTGCTCTTGCCCGGCGTCAATACGGGATAATACCGCGCCACATAGCAGAAC
TTTAAAAGTGCTCATCATTGGAAAACGTTCTTCGGGGCGAAAACTCTCAAGGATCTTACCGCTGTTGAGA
TCCAGTTCGATGTAACCCACTCGTGCACCCAACTGATCTTCAGCATCTTTTACTTTCACCAGCGTTTCTG
GGTGAGCAAAAACAGGAAGGCAAAATGCCGCAAAAAAGGGAATAAGGGCGACACGGAAATGTTGAATACT
CATACTCTTCCTTTTTCAATATTATTGAAGCATTTATCAGGGTTATTGTCTCATGAGCGGATACATATTT
GAATGTATTTAGAAAAATAAACAAATAGGGGTTCCGCGCACATTTCCCCGAAAAGTGCCACCTGACGTCT
AAGAAACCATTATTATCATGACATTAACCTATAAAAATAGGCGTATCACGAGGCCCTTTCGTCTCGCGCG
TTTCGGTGATGACGGTGAAAACCTCTGACACATGCAGCTCCCGGAGACGGTCACAGCTTGTCTGTAAGCG
GATGCCGGGAGCAGACAAGCCCGTCAGGGCGCGTCAGCGGGTGTTGGCGGGTGTCGGGGCTGGCTTAACT
ATGCGGCATCAGAGCAGATTGTACTGAGAGTGCACCATATGCGGTGTGAAATACCGCACAGATGCGTAAG
GAGAAAATACCGCATCAGGCGCCATTCGCCATTCAGGCTGCGCAACTGTTGGGAAGGGCGATCGGTGCGG
GCCTCTTCGCTATTACGCCAGCTGGCGAAAGGGGGATGTGCTGCAAGGCGATTAAGTTGGGTAACGCCAG
GGTTTTCCCAGTCACGACGTT
